Addgene plasmid #26333: pcDNA3.2/V5 mmu-mir-217
Depositing lab: David Bartel. Depositing organization: Whitehead Institute for Biomedical Research. Publication: Mammalian microRNAs: experimental evaluation of novel and previously annotated genes. Chiang HR, Schoenfeld LW, Ruby JG, Auyeung VC, Spies N, Baek D, Johnston WK, Russ C, Luo S, Babiarz JE, Blelloch R, Schroth GP, Nusbaum C, Bartel DP. Genes Dev. 2010 May 15. 24(10):992-1009. 10.1101/gad.1884710 PubMed 20413612.
Backbone
  Vector backbone: pcDNA3.2/V5-DEST
  Backbone manufacturer: Invitrogen
  Backbone size w/o insert (bp): 7711
  Vector type: Mammalian Expression
  Selectable markers: Neomycin (select with G418)
Growth in bacteria
  Bacterial resistance: Ampicillin, 100 μg/mL
  Growth temperature: 37°C
  Growth strain: DH5alpha
  Copy number: Unknown
Gene/Insert
  Gene/Insert name: mmu-mir-217 (alt names: mir 217; mir-217)
  Species: M. musculus (mouse)
  Insert size (bp): 340
  Entrez Gene: Mir217 (a.k.a. Mirn217, mmu-mir-217)
  Cloning method: Gateway Cloning
  Sequencing primers: 5′ CMV-F; 3′ V5 reverse (5′-ACCGAGGAGAGGGTTAGGGAT-3′ )
Terms and licenses: Academic/Nonprofit Terms; Industry Terms: Not Available to Industry
Depositor comments: pre-miRNA hairpins and the surrounding regions were amplified from mouse BL6 genomic DNA using Pfu Polymerase and primers with Gateway (Invitrogen)- compatible ends designed to anneal about 100 nt upstream of and downstream from the miRNA hairpins. PCR products were inserted into Gateway vector pDONR221 and subsequently into pcDNA3.2/V5-DEST.
How to cite: pcDNA3.2/V5 mmu-mir-217 was a gift from David Bartel (Addgene plasmid # 26333 ; http://n2t.net/addgene:26333 ; RRID:Addgene_26333)
