[The description below was written by a language model from this plasmid's Addgene catalogue record.]
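Description:
pcDNA3.2/V5 mmu-mir-217 is a mammalian expression plasmid built on the commercial Gateway destination vector pcDNA3.2/V5-DEST (about 7.7 kb without insert). It is propagated in E. coli under ampicillin selection and carries a neomycin resistance marker, so transfected mammalian cells can be selected with G418. The record does not list the promoter explicitly, but the use of a CMV forward sequencing primer is consistent with the CMV immediate-early promoter that drives expression in pcDNA3-series vectors. The reverse sequencing primer lies in the backbone's V5 epitope region, which sits downstream of the recombination site. Because the insert is a non-coding microRNA locus rather than an open reading frame, the V5 tag has no functional role here.

The payload is a roughly 340 bp fragment of mouse genomic DNA containing the mmu-mir-217 (Mir217) pre-miRNA hairpin. According to the depositor's notes, the hairpin and its surrounding sequence were PCR-amplified from BL6 mouse genomic DNA with primers placed about 100 nt upstream and downstream of the hairpin. The product was recombined into the entry vector pDONR221 and then transferred into the destination vector by Gateway cloning. Keeping the native flanking sequence allows the transcript to act as a primary-miRNA-like substrate that the cell's microRNA biogenesis machinery can recognise and process into mature miR-217.

The plasmid comes from a study that experimentally evaluated novel and previously annotated mammalian microRNA genes. It is suited to ectopic expression of the miR-217 hairpin in cultured mammalian cells, for example to test whether the locus is processed as an authentic microRNA or to examine the effects of its overexpression. No feature table was provided, so element positions cannot be confirmed.
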