>Addgene plasmid #26333 | pcDNA3.2/V5 mmu-mir-217 | depositor partial sequence | sequence record 12417 | Author sequence
GGGGAGTTTGGGGGATTAGTATGACATTGGATTGCTTTATTAAATACCTTCATAAAAGCTTTCCTAACTA
CAAATGAAAAAGTAAAAGAGAATGCGTTGCTGTGTTGGGAAATATGAATTGTTAAACATAGTCATTACAG
TTTTTGATGTTGCAGATACTGCATCAGGAACTGACTGGATAAGACTTAATCCCCATCAGTTCCTAATGCA
TTGCCTTCAGCATCTAAACAACCACCAGCAAACACCTCAAGTTAGACTTGCTGTGATGTGTTTTTGGTCA
TCTGACAGGAGATCTAGCTCTAAGGGAAAAAGTTTTCTTGAAGAGAAGTAGGCCCAAGAT
