>Addgene plasmid #26333 | pcDNA3.2/V5 mmu-mir-217 | addgene partial sequence | sequence record 32485 | 26333 with CMV-F
CTACTAGAGAACCCACTGCTTACTGGCTTATCGAAATTAATACGACTCACTATAGGGAGACCCAAGCTGG
CTAGTTAAGCTATCAACAAGTTTGTACAAAAAAGCAGGCTGGGGAGTTTGGGGGATTAGTATGACATTGG
ATTGCTTTATTAAATACCTTCATAAAAGCTTTCCTAACTACAAATGAAAAAGTAAAAGAGAATGCGTTGC
TGTGTTGGGAAATATGAATTGTTAAACATAGTCATTACAGTTTTTGATGTTGCAGATACTGCATCAGGAA
CTGACTGGATAAGACTTAATCCCCATCAGTTCCTAATGCATTGCCTTCAGCATCTAAACAACCACCAGCA
AACACCTCAAGTTAGACTTGCTGTGATGTGTTTTTGGTCATCTGACAGGAGATCTAGCTCTAAGGGAAAA
AGTTTTCTTGAAGAGAAGTAGGCCCAAGATACCCAGCTTTCTTGTACAAAGTGGTTGATCTAGAGGGCCC
GCGGTTCGAAGGTAAGCCTATCCCTAACCCTCTCCTCGGTCTCGATTCTACGCGTACCGGTTAGTAATGA
GTTTAAACGGGGGAGGCTAACTGAAACACGGAAGGAGACAATACCGGAAGGAACCCGCGCTATGACGGCA
ATAAAAAGACAGAATAAAACGCACGGGTGTTGGGTCGTTTGTTCATAAACGCGGGGTTCGGTCCCAGGGC
TGGCACTCTGTCGATACCCCACCGAGACCCCATTGGGGCCAATACGCCCGCGTTTCTTCCTTTTCCCCAC
CCCACCCCCCAAGTTCGGGTGAAGGCCCAGGGCTCGCAGCCAACGTCGGGGCGGCAGGCCCTGCCATAGC
ANATCTGCGCAGCTGGGGCTCTAGGGGGTATCCCCACGCGCCCTGTAGCGGCGCATTAAGCGCGGCGGGT
GTGGTGGTTACCCCCCAG
